Addgene plasmid #248867: TDP-43_CTD_12S→E_S305C
Purpose: Expresses MBP-tagged C-terminal domain of TDP-43 with 12S→E and S305C.
Depositing lab: Nicolas Fawzi. Depositing organization: Brown University. Publication: Structural details of helix-mediated multimerization of the conserved region of TDP-43 C-terminal domain. Rizuan A, Shenoy J, Mohanty P, Dos Passos PM, Mercado Ortiz JF, Bai L, Viswanathan R, Zaborowksy J, Wang SH, Johnson V, Mamede LD, Titus AR, Ayala YM, Ghirlando R, Mittal J, Fawzi NL. Nat Commun. 2025 Nov 26;16(1):10528. doi: 10.1038/s41467-025-65546-w. PubMed 41298366.
Backbone
  Vector backbone: pTHMT
  Backbone size w/o insert (bp): 6458
  Total vector size (bp): 6904
  Vector type: Bacterial Expression
Growth in bacteria
  Bacterial resistance: Kanamycin, 50 μg/mL
  Growth temperature: 37°C
  Growth strain: DH5alpha
  Copy number: High Copy
Gene/Insert
  Gene/Insert name: TDP-43_CTD_12S→E_S305C
  Species: H. sapiens (human)
  Insert size (bp): 447
  Mutation: changed S292E, S369E, S377E, S379E, S387E, S389E, S393E, S395E, S403E, S404E, S309E, S410E and S305C
  Entrez Gene: TARDBP (a.k.a. ALS10, TDP-43)
  Tag / fusion protein: 6xHis tags-MBP (N terminal on backbone)
Terms and licenses: Academic/Nonprofit Terms; Industry Terms: Not Available to Industry
Depositor comments: Please visit https://doi.org/10.1101/2024.07.05.602258 for bioRxiv preprint.
How to cite: TDP-43_CTD_12S→E_S305C was a gift from Nicolas Fawzi (Addgene plasmid # 248867 ; http://n2t.net/addgene:248867 ; RRID:Addgene_248867)
