[The description below was written by a language model from this plasmid's Addgene catalogue record and pLannotate feature annotations shown in this document.]
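Description:
TDP-43_CTD_12S→E_S305C is a bacterial expression plasmid of about 6.9 kb built on the pTHMT backbone, designed to produce a mutant form of the C-terminal domain of human TDP-43 (TARDBP) as a fusion to an N-terminal 6xHis–maltose binding protein tag. It is propagated in E. coli under kanamycin selection (aminoglycoside phosphotransferase gene) from a ColE1/pMB1-type origin. The catalogue lists it as high copy, although the annotation also finds the pBR322-derived bom region and a rop gene, elements typical of pET-style vectors. An f1 origin and remnants of a tetracycline resistance gene are also present as backbone carry-over.

Expression is driven by a T7 promoter followed by a lac operator and the T7 gene 10 ribosome binding site, with a plasmid-borne lacI gene supplying repressor. Transcription therefore depends on a host providing T7 RNA polymerase and is inducible with IPTG, ending at a T7 terminator. The open reading frame begins with a short His-tag segment and continues into cytosolic MBP lacking its signal sequence, a linker region with a partial attB1 match, and then the roughly 447 bp TDP-43 fragment. MBP serves as a solubility and purification handle for this aggregation-prone, low-complexity domain. Short His-tag and other tag fragments are annotated downstream of the insert, but the record does not indicate whether they are translated.

The insert carries twelve serine-to-glutamate substitutions, of the kind commonly used to mimic phosphorylation, plus S305C, which introduces a cysteine whose purpose the record does not state. One listed substitution (S309E) appears out of numerical order and may be a typographical entry. The associated work concerns helix-mediated multimerization of the conserved region of the TDP-43 C-terminal domain, so the plasmid likely supplies recombinant protein for such structural and biophysical studies.
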