Features (pLannotate 1.2.2; 23 found; start..end, strand, type, name):
     12..440     +  rep_origin     f1 ori (sequence partly withheld): f1 bacteriophage origin of replication; arrow indicates direction of (+) strand synthesis
    493..550     +  promoter       AmpR promoter (fragment): bla
    559..1374    -  CDS            KanR: aminoglycoside phosphotransferase; aph(3')-Ia; confers resistance to kanamycin in bacteria or G418 (Geneticin®) in eukaryotes
   1496..2084    +  rep_origin     ori: high-copy-number ColE1/pMB1/pBR322/pUC origin of replication
   2270..2409    -  misc_feature   bom: basis of mobility region from pBR322
   2511..2702    -  CDS            rop: Rop protein, which maintains plasmids at low copy number; rop
   2719..3099    +  CDS            YPB1_ECOLX: Protein predicted: Swiss-Prot protein existence level 4. From Escherichia coli.
   3171..3462    -  CDS            TcR (fragment): tetracycline efflux protein; tet; confers resistance to tetracycline
   3477..3498    -  protein_bind   CAP binding site: CAP binding activates transcription in the presence of cAMP. E. coli catabolite activator protein
   3511..4593    -  CDS            lacI: lac repressor; lacI; The lac repressor binds to the lac operator to inhibit transcription in E. coli. This inhibition can be relieved by adding lactose or isopropyl-β-D-thiogalactopyranoside (IPTG).
   4594..4671    -  promoter       lacI promoter: lacI
   4679..4958    -  CDS            TcR (fragment): tetracycline efflux protein; tet; confers resistance to tetracycline
   4980..4998    +  promoter       T7 promoter: promoter for bacteriophage T7 RNA polymerase
   4999..5023    +  protein_bind   lac operator: The lac repressor binds to the lac operator to inhibit transcription in E. coli. This inhibition can be relieved by adding lactose or isopropyl-β-D-thiogalactopyranoside (IPTG). lac repressor encoded by lacI
   5038..5060    +  RBS            RBS: efficient ribosome binding site from bacteriophage T7 gene 10 (Olins and Rangwala, 1989)
   5067..5084    +  CDS            HP-thioredoxin (fragment): His-Patch thioredoxin The histidines at positions 8, 32, and 64 coordinate a divalent cation, allowing HP-thioredoxin to be purified on metal-chelating resins.
   5085..5101    +  CDS            capTEV™ (fragment): composite tag for in vivo biotinylation, TEV protease cleavage, and 6xHis tagging
   5115..6212    +  CDS            MBP: maltose binding protein from E. coli; malE (mutated); This version of the gene does not encode a signal sequence, so MBP will remain in the cytosol.
   6232..6250    +  protein_bind   attB1 (fragment): mutant version of attB; core recombination site for the Gateway® BP reaction BP Clonase™
   6291..6734    +  CDS            TARDBP (fragment): TADBP_HUMAN - Also known as TDP43. Experimental evidence at protein level: Swiss-Prot protein existence level 1. RNA-binding protein that is involved in various steps of RNA biogenesis and processing (PubMed:23519609). Preferentially binds, via its two RNA recognition motifs RRM1 and RRM2, to GU-repeats on RNA molecules predominantly localized within long introns and in the 3'UTR of mRNAs (PubMed:23519609, PubMed:24240615, PubMed:24464995). In turn, regulates the splicing of many non-coding and protein-coding RNAs including proteins involved in neuronal survival, as well as mRNAs that encode p
   6744..6761    +  CDS            9xHis (fragment): 9xHis affinity tag
   6771..6820    +  CDS            SET1 (fragment): solubility-enhancement tag derived from T7 phage gene 10B
   6828..6875    +  terminator     T7 terminator: transcription terminator for bacteriophage T7 RNA polymerase
>Addgene plasmid #248867 | TDP-43_CTD_12S→E_S305C | addgene full sequence | sequence record 494482 | Addgene NGS Result
TGGCGAATGGG
[124 nt withheld, positions 12-135]
C
[91 nt withheld, positions 137-227]
A
[49 nt withheld, positions 229-277]
CCTTTGACGTTGGAGTCCACGTTCTTT
[37 nt withheld, positions 305-341]
ACCCTATCTCGGTCTATTCTTTTGATTTATAAGGGATTTTGCCGATTTCGGCCTATTGGTTAAAAAATGA
GCTGATTTAACAAAAATTTAACGCGAATTTTAACAAAATATTAACGCTTACAATTTAGGTGGCACTTTTC
GGGGAAATGTGCGCGGAACCCCTATTTGTTTATTTTTCTAAATACATTCAAATATGTATCCGCTCATGAA
TTAATTCTTAGAAAAACTCATCGAGCATCAAATGAAACTGCAATTTATTCATATCAGGATTATCAATACC
ATATTTTTGAAAAAGCCGTTTCTGTAATGAAGGAGAAAACTCACCGAGGCAGTTCCATAGGATGGCAAGA
TCCTGGTATCGGTCTGCGATTCCGACTCGTCCAACATCAATACAACCTATTAATTTCCCCTCGTCAAAAA
TAAGGTTATCAAGTGAGAAATCACCATGAGTGACGACTGAATCCGGTGAGAATGGCAAAAGTTTATGCAT
TTCTTTCCAGACTTGTTCAACAGGCCAGCCATTACGCTCGTCATCAAAATCACTCGCATCAACCAAACCG
TTATTCATTCGTGATTGCGCCTGAGCGAGACGAAATACGCGATCGCTGTTAAAAGGACAATTACAAACAG
GAATCGAATGCAACCGGCGCAGGAACACTGCCAGCGCATCAACAATATTTTCACCTGAATCAGGATATTC
TTCTAATACCTGGAATGCTGTTTTCCCGGGGATCGCAGTGGTGAGTAACCATGCATCATCAGGAGTACGG
ATAAAATGCTTGATGGTCGGAAGAGGCATAAATTCCGTCAGCCAGTTTAGTCTGACCATCTCATCTGTAA
CATCATTGGCAACGCTACCTTTGCCATGTTTCAGAAACAACTCTGGCGCATCGGGCTTCCCATACAATCG
ATAGATTGTCGCACCTGATTGCCCGACATTATCGCGAGCCCATTTATACCCATATAAATCAGCATCCATG
TTGGAATTTAATCGCGGCCTAGAGCAAGACGTTTCCCGTTGAATATGGCTCATAACACCCCTTGTATTAC
TGTTTATGTAAGCAGACAGTTTTATTGTTCATGACCAAAATCCCTTAACGTGAGTTTTCGTTCCACTGAG
CGTCAGACCCCGTAGAAAAGATCAAAGGATCTTCTTGATATCCTTTTTTTCTGCGCGTAATCTGCTGCTT
GCAAACAAAAAAACCACCGCTACCAGCGGTGGTTTGTTTGCCGGATCAAGAGCTACCAACTCTTTTTCCG
AAGGTAACTGGCTTCAGCAGAGCGCAGATACCAAATACTGTCCTTCTAGTGTAGCCGTAGTTAGGCCACC
ACTTCAAGAACTCTGTAGCACCGCCTACATACCTCGCTCTGCTAATCCTGTTACCAGTGGCTGCTGCCAG
TGGCGATAAGTCGTGTCTTACCGGGTTGGACTCAAGACGATAGTTACCGGATAAGGCGCAGCGGTCGGGC
TGAACGGGGGGTTCGTGCACACAGCCCAGCTTGGAGCGAACGACCTACACCGAACTGAGATACCTACAGC
GTGAGCTATGAGAAAGCGCCACGCTTCCCGAAGGGAGAAAGGCGGACAGGTATCCGGTAAGCGGCAGGGT
CGGAACAGGAGAGCGCACGAGGGAGCTTCCAGGGGGAAACGCCTGGTATCTTTATAGTCCTGTCGGGTTT
CGCCACCTCTGACTTGAGCGTCGATTTTTGTGATGCTCGTCAGGGGGGCGGAGCCTATGGAAAAACGCCA
GCAACGCGGCCTTTTTACGGTTCCTGGCCTTTTGCTGGCCTTTTGCTCACATGTTCTTTCCTGCGTTATC
CCCTGATTCTGTGGATAACCGTATTACCGCCTTTGAGTGAGCTGATACCGCTCGCCGCAGCCGAACGACC
GAGCGCAGCGAGTCAGTGAGCGAGGAAGCGGAAGAGCGCCTGATGCGGTATTTTCTCCTTACGCATCTGT
GCGGTATTTCACACCGCAATGGTGCACTCTCAGTACAATCTGCTCTGATGCCGCATAGTTAAGCCAGTAT
ACACTCCGCTATCGCTACGTGACTGGGTCATGGCTGCGCCCCGACACCCGCCAACACCCGCTGACGCGCC
CTGACGGGCTTGTCTGCTCCCGGCATCCGCTTACAGACAAGCTGTGACCGTCTCCGGGAGCTGCATGTGT
CAGAGGTTTTCACCGTCATCACCGAAACGCGCGAGGCAGCTGCGGTAAAGCTCATCAGCGTGGTCGTGAA
GCGATTCACAGATGTCTGCCTGTTCATCCGCGTCCAGCTCGTTGAGTTTCTCCAGAAGCGTTAATGTCTG
GCTTCTGATAAAGCGGGCCATGTTAAGGGCGGTTTTTTCCTGTTTGGTCACTGATGCCTCCGTGTAAGGG
GGATTTCTGTTCATGGGGGTAATGATACCGATGAAACGAGAGAGGATGCTCACGATACGGGTTACTGATG
ATGAACATGCCCGGTTACTGGAACGTTGTGAGGGTAAACAACTGGCGGTATGGATGCGGCGGGACCAGAG
AAAAATCACTCAGGGTCAATGCCAGCGCTTCGTTAATACAGATGTAGGTGTTCCACAGGGTAGCCAGCAG
CATCCTGCGATGCAGATCCGGAACATAATGGTGCAGGGCGCTGACTTCCGCGTTTCCAGACTTTACGAAA
CACGGAAACCGAAGACCATTCATGTTGTTGCTCAGGTCGCAGACGTTTTGCAGCAGCAGTCGCTTCACGT
TCGCTCGCGTATCGGTGATTCATTCTGCTAACCAGTAAGGCAACCCCGCCAGCCTAGCCGGGTCCTCAAC
GACAGGAGCACGATCATGCGCACCCGTGGGGCCGCCATGCCGGCGATAATGGCCTGCTTCTCGCCGAAAC
GTTTGGTGGCGGGACCAGTGACGAAGGCTTGAGCGAGGGCGTGCAAGATTCCGAATACCGCAAGCGACAG
GCCGATCATCGTCGCGCTCCAGCGAAAGCGGTCCTCGCCGAAAATGACCCAGAGCGCTGCCGGCACCTGT
CCTACGAGTTGCATGATAAAGAAGACAGTCATAAGTGCGGCGACGATAGTCATGCCCCGCGCCCACCGGA
AGGAGCTGACTGGGTTGAAGGCTCTCAAGGGCATCGGTCGAGATCCCGGTGCCTAATGAGTGAGCTAACT
TACATTAATTGCGTTGCGCTCACTGCCCGCTTTCCAGTCGGGAAACCTGTCGTGCCAGCTGCATTAATGA
ATCGGCCAACGCGCGGGGAGAGGCGGTTTGCGTATTGGGCGCCAGGGTGGTTTTTCTTTTCACCAGTGAG
ACGGGCAACAGCTGATTGCCCTTCACCGCCTGGCCCTGAGAGAGTTGCAGCAAGCGGTCCACGCTGGTTT
GCCCCAGCAGGCGAAAATCCTGTTTGATGGTGGTTAACGGCGGGATATAACATGAGCTGTCTTCGGTATC
GTCGTATCCCACTACCGAGATATCCGCACCAACGCGCAGCCCGGACTCGGTAATGGCGCGCATTGCGCCC
AGCGCCATCTGATCGTTGGCAACCAGCATCGCAGTGGGAACGATGCCCTCATTCAGCATTTGCATGGTTT
GTTGAAAACCGGACATGGCACTCCAGTCGCCTTCCCGTTCCGCTATCGGCTGAATTTGATTGCGAGTGAG
ATATTTATGCCAGCCAGCCAGACGCAGACGCGCCGAGACAGAACTTAATGGGCCCGCTAACAGCGCGATT
TGCTGGTGACCCAATGCGACCAGATGCTCCACGCCCAGTCGCGTACCGTCTTCATGGGAGAAAATAATAC
TGTTGATGGGTGTCTGGTCAGAGACATCAAGAAATAACGCCGGAACATTAGTGCAGGCAGCTTCCACAGC
AATGGCATCCTGGTCATCCAGCGGATAGTTAATGATCAGCCCACTGACGCGTTGCGCGAGAAGATTGTGC
ACCGCCGCTTTACAGGCTTCGACGCCGCTTCGTTCTACCATCGACACCACCACGCTGGCACCCAGTTGAT
CGGCGCGAGATTTAATCGCCGCGACAATTTGCGACGGCGCGTGCAGGGCCAGACTGGAGGTGGCAACGCC
AATCAGCAACGACTGTTTGCCCGCCAGTTGTTGTGCCACGCGGTTGGGAATGTAATTCAGCTCCGCCATC
GCCGCTTCCACTTTTTCCCGCGTTTTCGCAGAAACGTGGCTGGCCTGGTTCACCACGCGGGAAACGGTCT
GATAAGAGACACCGGCATACTCTGCGACATCGTATAACGTTACTGGTTTCACATTCACCACCCTGAATTG
ACTCTCTTCCGGGCGCTATCATGCCATACCGCGAAAGGTTTTGCGCCATTCGATGGTGTCCGGGATCTCG
ACGCTCTCCCTTATGCGACTCCTGCATTAGGAAGCAGCCCAGTAGTAGGTTGAGGCCGTTGAGCACCGCC
GCCGCAAGGAATGGTGCATGCAAGGAGATGGCGCCCAACAGTCCCCCGGCCACGGGGCCTGCCACCATAC
CCACGCCGAAACAAGCGCTCATGAGCCCGAAGTGGCGAGCCCGATCTTCCCCATCGGTGATGTCGGCGAT
ATAGGCGCCAGCAACCGCACCTGTGGCGCCGGTGATGCCGGCCACGATGCGTCCGGCGTAGAGGATCGAG
ATCTCGATCCCGCGAAATTAATACGACTCACTATAGGGGAATTGTGAGCGGATAACAATTCCCCTCTAGA
AATAATTTTGTTTAACTTTAAGAAGGAGATATACCATGGGATCTGATAAAATTCATCATCATCATCATCA
CAGCAGCGGTACCAAAATCGAAGAAGGTAAACTGGTAATCTGGATTAACGGCGATAAAGGCTATAACGGT
CTCGCTGAAGTCGGTAAGAAATTCGAGAAAGATACCGGAATTAAAGTCACCGTTGAGCATCCGGATAAAC
TGGAAGAGAAATTCCCACAGGTTGCGGCAACTGGCGATGGCCCTGACATTATCTTCTGGGCACACGACCG
CTTTGGTGGCTACGCTCAATCTGGCCTGTTGGCTGAAATCACCCCGGACAAAGCGTTCCAGGACAAGCTG
TATCCGTTTACCTGGGATGCCGTACGTTACAACGGCAAGCTGATTGCTTACCCGATCGCTGTTGAAGCGT
TATCGCTGATTTATAACAAAGATCTGCTGCCGAACCCGCCAAAAACCTGGGAAGAGATCCCGGCGCTGGA
TAAAGAACTGAAAGCGAAAGGTAAGAGCGCGCTGATGTTCAACCTGCAAGAACCGTACTTCACCTGGCCG
CTGATTGCTGCTGACGGGGGTTATGCGTTCAAGTATGAAAACGGCAAGTACGACATTAAAGACGTGGGCG
TGGATAACGCTGGCGCGAAAGCGGGTCTGACCTTCCTGGTTGACCTGATTAAAAACAAACACATGAATGC
AGACACCGATTACTCCATCGCAGAAGCTGCCTTTAATAAAGGCGAAACAGCGATGACCATCAACGGCCCG
TGGGCATGGTCCAACATCGACACCAGCAAAGTGAATTATGGTGTAACGGTACTGCCGACCTTCAAGGGTC
AACCATCCAAACCGTTCGTTGGCGTGCTGAGCGCAGGTATTAACGCCGCCAGTCCGAACAAAGAGCTGGC
AAAAGAGTTCCTCGAAAACTATCTGCTGACTGATGAAGGTCTGGAAGCGGTTAATAAAGACAAACCGCTG
GGTGCCGTAGCGCTGAAGTCTTACGAGGAAGAGTTGGCGAAAGATCCACGTATTGCCGCCACCATGGAAA
ACGCCCAGAAAGGTGAAATCATGCCGAACATCCCGCAGATGTCCGCTTTCTGGTATGCCGTGCGTACTGC
GGTGATCAACGCCGCCAGCGGTCGTCAGACTGTCGATGAAGCCCTGAAAGACGCGCAGACTAATTCGGGA
TCTGATATCACAAGTTTGTACAAAAAAGCTGAAGGCGGTACCGAGAACCTGTACTTCCAGGGTCATATGA
ACCGTCAGCTGGAGCGTAGCGGTCGTTTCGGTGGCAACCCGGGTGGCTTCGGCAACCAAGGTGGCTTTGG
TAACGAGCGTGGTGGCGGTGCGGGTCTGGGTAACAACCAGGGTTGCAACATGGGCGGTGGCATGAACTTC
GGTGCGTTTAGCATTAACCCGGCGATGATGGCGGCGGCGCAGGCGGCGCTGCAAAGCAGCTGGGGCATGA
TGGGTATGCTGGCGAGCCAGCAAAACCAAAGCGGCCCGAGCGGTAACAACCAGAACCAAGGCAACATGCA
GCGTGAGCCGAACCAAGCGTTTGGTGAAGGCAACAACAGCTACAGCGGCGAGAACGAGGGTGCGGCGATT
GGTTGGGGCGAGGCGGAAAACGCGGGCGAGGGTGAAGGTTTTAACGGTGGCTTTGGCGAGGAAATGGACA
GCAAGGAAGAGGGTTGGGGCATGTAACTCGAGCACCACCACCACCACCACTGAGATCCGGCTGCTAACAA
AGCCCGAAAGGAAGCTGAGTTGGCTGCTGCCACCGCTGAGCAATAACTAGCATAACCCCTTGGGGCCTCT
AAACGGGTCTTGAGGGGTTTTTTGCTGAAAGGAGGAACTATATCCGGAT
